Addgene plasmid #35308: pBbA3c-RFP
Depositing lab: Jay Keasling. Depositing organization: University of California, Berkeley. Publication: BglBrick vectors and datasheets: A synthetic biology platform for gene expression. Lee TS, Krupa RA, Zhang F, Hajimorad M, Holtz WJ, Prasad N, Lee SK, Keasling JD. J Biol Eng. 2011 Sep 20;5:12. 10.1186/1754-1611-5-12 PubMed 21933410.
Backbone
  Vector backbone: pBb
  Backbone size w/o insert (bp): 3789
  Vector type: Bacterial Expression, Synthetic Biology
Growth in bacteria
  Bacterial resistance: Chloramphenicol, 25 μg/mL
  Growth temperature: 37°C
  Growth strain: DH5alpha
  Copy number: Low Copy
Gene/Insert
  Gene/Insert name: RFP (alt name: JBEI Part ID: JPUB_000074)
  Species: Synthetic
  Insert size (bp): 678
  Promoter: ProS
  Cloning method: Restriction Enzyme
  Sequencing primers: 5′ jkRFP-R (gctttggaaccgtactggaa); 3′ jkRFP-F (tggtcactacgacgctgaag)
Terms and licenses: Academic/Nonprofit Terms; Industry Terms: Not Available to Industry
Depositor comments: JBEI Part ID: JPUB_000074; Origin: p15A
How to cite: pBbA3c-RFP was a gift from Jay Keasling (Addgene plasmid # 35308 ; http://n2t.net/addgene:35308 ; RRID:Addgene_35308)
