[The description below was written by a language model from this plasmid's Addgene catalogue record and pLannotate feature annotations shown in this document.]
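Description:
pBbA3c-RFP is a bacterial expression plasmid from the BglBrick (pBb) vector series, a synthetic biology platform of modular vectors for gene expression in E. coli. The full sequence is 4,467 bp, consisting of a 3,789 bp backbone and a 678 bp synthetic RFP insert. It replicates from the p15A origin, which the catalogue lists as low copy and which is compatible with ColE1-type plasmids, so it can be maintained together with a second vector. The annotation also picks up a short RSF ori fragment next to p15A, which is probably a partial homology match rather than a functional second origin. Selection is by chloramphenicol, provided by a cat gene under its own promoter and followed by the lambda t0 terminator.

The payload is mRFP1, a monomeric derivative of DsRed, which serves as a reporter placed in the cloning position. The record names the promoter as "ProS", but no promoter feature is annotated upstream of the reporter. The table does show a divergently oriented prpR gene, which encodes the E. coli transcriptional regulator of the propionate catabolism operon. The unannotated gap between prpR and mRFP1 presumably holds the regulated promoter region, which would suggest a propionate-responsive expression system, although the record does not say this explicitly. Downstream of mRFP1, the rrnB T1 and T7Te terminators stop transcription and insulate the origin from read-through.

The construct serves as a characterised reference member of the vector set. RFP fluorescence reports the behaviour of this particular combination of promoter, origin and marker, and the reporter can be replaced with a gene of interest by restriction enzyme cloning.
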