Features (pLannotate 1.2.2; 9 found; start..end, strand, type, name):
     34..1623    -  CDS            prpR: PRPR_ECOLI - Also known as yahP. Experimental evidence at protein level: Swiss-Prot protein existence level 1. Involved in the transcriptional regulation of the propionate catabolism operon. From Escherichia coli (strain K12).
   1922..2599    +  CDS            mRFP1: monomeric derivative of DsRed (Campbell et al., 2002)
   2632..2703    +  terminator     rrnB T1 terminator: transcription terminator T1 from the E. coli rrnB gene
   2719..2746    +  terminator     T7Te terminator: phage T7 early transcription terminator
   2765..2820    -  rep_origin     RSF ori (fragment): Plasmids containing the RSF 1030 origin of replication can be propagated in E. coli cells that contain additional plasmids with compatible origins.
   2908..3453    -  rep_origin     p15A ori: Plasmids containing the medium-copy-number p15A origin of replication can be propagated in E. coli cells that contain a second plasmid with the ColE1 origin.
   3567..3661    -  terminator     lambda t0 terminator: transcription terminator from phage lambda
   3685..4341    -  CDS            cat: CAT_ECOLX - Experimental evidence at protein level: Swiss-Prot protein existence level 1. This enzyme is an effector of chloramphenicol resistance in bacteria. From Escherichia coli. This protein is used as a marker in many commonly used cloning vectors, such as pACYC184.
   4342..4444    -  promoter       cat promoter: promoter of the E. coli cat gene encoding chloramphenicol acetyltransferase
>Addgene plasmid #35308 | pBbA3c-RFP | depositor full sequence | sequence record 42975 | pBbA3c-RFP sequence 4467 bps
GACGTCTTAATTACCCGACTGGTCTTTGGCACCAGCTTTTAAACGACGCCACAGAGTGGTGCGGCTAATC
CCCAGATAACGCGCCGCGGCGGTCTTATCGCCCTTAAAGCGCGCCAGTACATCCTGTAACGCGTTCGCAT
CCACGGTTGAAGGCGTCAGTTCTGCTGTGTTCACCATAAGCTCAGGTAATAACTGCCGCATAAATTGCCT
GTCCAGCGTTGGCGCGGGATCGACGCTTAAAAAAAGCGCCAGGCGCTCCATCATATTACGCAGTTCGCGA
ATATTACCGGGCCAGCGCCAGGCCAGCAAAAGCGGCTGACACTGTGTCAATCCATGACGTATCGATTCGG
TAAACGGAATTTCCATCGCCGCCAGCGACTGTTTTAAAAAGCTTTCCGCCAGCGGCAAAATATCAGCCTG
CCGCTCGCGCAAAGGAGGAAGCGTCAGACGCAGAATACTCAGGCGATAAAAGAGATCGGGGCGAAAACGT
CCTTGCATTATCTCCCGATCCAGATCGCAATGCGTAGCGCTGATCACCCGGACATCCACCGGGATCGGCT
GGTGTCCGCCGACGCGAGTGACGGCTTTTTCCTCCAGTACGCGCAAAAGTCGGGTTTGTAACGGCAAGGG
CATTTCGCCGATTTCATCCAGAAACAGCGTGCCGCCGTGTGCGATTTCAAACAGCCCCGCCCGGCCTCCT
CGTCGTGAACCGGTAAACGCGCCCTCTTCATAACCAAACAGTTCCGCTTCCAGCAACGACTCGGTAATCG
CGCCGCAATTGACGGCGACAAAGGGAGGGGATGGCTTATTCTGACGGTGAGGCTGGCGGTGAAAGAACGT
CTGGTGAATCGCCTGCGCCGCCAGCTCTTTTCCGGTCCCTGTTTCCCCCTGAATCAGCACTGCCGCACGG
GAGCGGGCATAGAGCGTAATCGTCTGGCGGAGCTGCTCCATTTGCGGCGACTGGCCGCGTATATCGCCCA
GTTCATACCGGGTTTGTAATCCCTTGCCGGATGGGTAATCCACGCGCTGGCGCCGTGTCAGACGGGTCAT
ATCCAGCGCATCATGAAAAGCCTGACGAACGGTCGCCGCGGAATAAATAAAGATGGCGGTCATTCCTGCC
TCTTCCGCCAGATCGGTAATTAATCCCGCGCCGACGACGGCCTCAATACCGTTGGCCTTAAGTTCGTTAA
TTTGCCCGCGCGCGTCCTCTTCGGTGACATAGCTTCGCTGTTCAAGACGGAGGTGAAACGTTTTCTGAAA
GGCAAGTAAAGCCGGAATGGTCTCCTGATAGGTCACGATACCGATAGACGAGGTGAGCTTTCCCGCTTTC
GCCAGCGCCTGTAATACATCGAATCCGCTGGGCTTGATGAGGATCACCGGTATTGACAGGCGGCTTTTTA
AATAGGCCCCATTCGAACCCGCCGCGATAATCGCGTCGCAGCGCTCGGTCGCCAGTTTTTTGCGAATGTA
GGTCACCGCCTTTTCAAAGCCGAGTTGAATAGGCGTGATGGTCGCCAGATGATCAAATTCCAGGCTGATA
TCCCGAAACAGTTCGAACAGACGCGTTACGGAGACCGTCCAGATCACCGGTTTATCGCTATTATCGCGCG
GAGCGCTGTGGGCAGTCGTCATCGCAGTAGATTCATCTTTAAGGGGCGATTTTTTGTTTTAAACGTGTTT
CATAAATGTTGCAATGAAACAGGGTGATTCGTTTCATGAAACGTTAGCTGACACGTTTTTTTTTCCCTTA
ATCGCGCTTATTCATAACAGAAATGACTGTAATTACCTGTTTTTAAATCTCATTGTATTTAATTTTCTCG
CTGCCTCTTTGCCTGGCATAGCCTTTGCTTTGGTGAATACATCTTGAATAACAATTTACTAACATGGAAT
TCAAAAGATCTTTTAAGAAGGAGATATACATATGGCGAGTAGCGAAGACGTTATCAAAGAGTTCATGCGT
TTCAAAGTTCGTATGGAAGGTTCCGTTAACGGTCACGAGTTCGAAATCGAAGGTGAAGGTGAAGGTCGTC
CGTACGAAGGTACCCAGACCGCTAAACTGAAAGTTACCAAAGGTGGTCCGCTGCCGTTCGCTTGGGACAT
CCTGTCCCCGCAGTTCCAGTACGGTTCCAAAGCTTACGTTAAACACCCGGCTGACATCCCGGACTACCTG
AAACTGTCCTTCCCGGAAGGTTTCAAATGGGAACGTGTTATGAACTTCGAAGACGGTGGTGTTGTTACCG
TTACCCAGGACTCCTCCCTGCAAGACGGTGAGTTCATCTACAAAGTTAAACTGCGTGGTACCAACTTCCC
GTCCGACGGTCCGGTTATGCAGAAAAAAACCATGGGTTGGGAAGCTTCCACCGAACGTATGTACCCGGAA
GACGGTGCTCTGAAAGGTGAAATCAAAATGCGTCTGAAACTGAAAGACGGTGGTCACTACGACGCTGAAG
TTAAAACCACCTACATGGCTAAAAAACCGGTTCAGCTGCCGGGTGCTTACAAAACCGACATCAAACTGGA
CATCACCTCCCACAACGAAGACTACACCATCGTTGAACAGTACGAACGTGCTGAAGGTCGTCACTCCACC
GGTGCTTAAGGATCCAAACTCGAGTAAGGATCTCCAGGCATCAAATAAAACGAAAGGCTCAGTCGAAAGA
CTGGGCCTTTCGTTTTATCTGTTGTTTGTCGGTGAACGCTCTCTACTAGAGTCACACTGGCTCACCTTCG
GGTGGGCCTTTCTGCGTTTATACCTAGGGATATATTCCGCTTCCTCGCTCACTGACTCGCTACGCTCGGT
CGTTCGACTGCGGCGAGCGGAAATGGCTTACGAACGGGGCGGAGATTTCCTGGAAGATGCCAGGAAGATA
CTTAACAGGGAAGTGAGAGGGCCGCGGCAAAGCCGTTTTTCCATAGGCTCCGCCCCCCTGACAAGCATCA
CGAAATCTGACGCTCAAATCAGTGGTGGCGAAACCCGACAGGACTATAAAGATACCAGGCGTTTCCCCCT
GGCGGCTCCCTCGTGCGCTCTCCTGTTCCTGCCTTTCGGTTTACCGGTGTCATTCCGCTGTTATGGCCGC
GTTTGTCTCATTCCACGCCTGACACTCAGTTCCGGGTAGGCAGTTCGCTCCAAGCTGGACTGTATGCACG
AACCCCCCGTTCAGTCCGACCGCTGCGCCTTATCCGGTAACTATCGTCTTGAGTCCAACCCGGAAAGACA
TGCAAAAGCACCACTGGCAGCAGCCACTGGTAATTGATTTAGAGGAGTTAGTCTTGAAGTCATGCGCCGG
TTAAGGCTAAACTGAAAGGACAAGTTTTGGTGACTGCGCTCCTCCAAGCCAGTTACCTCGGTTCAAAGAG
TTGGTAGCTCAGAGAACCTTCGAAAAACCGCCCTGCAAGGCGGTTTTTTCGTTTTCAGAGCAAGAGATTA
CGCGCAGACCAAAACGATCTCAAGAAGATCATCTTATTAATCAGATAAAATATTTCTAGATTTCAGTGCA
ATTTATCTCTTCAAATGTAGCACCTGAAGTCAGCCCCATACGATATAAGTTGTTACTAGTGCTTGGATTC
TCACCAATAAAAAACGCCCGGCGGCAACCGAGCGTTCTGAACAAATCCAGATGGAGTTCTGAGGTCATTA
CTGGATCTATCAACAGGAGTCCAAGCGAGCTCGATATCAAATTACGCCCCGCCCTGCCACTCATCGCAGT
ACTGTTGTAATTCATTAAGCATTCTGCCGACATGGAAGCCATCACAAACGGCATGATGAACCTGAATCGC
CAGCGGCATCAGCACCTTGTCGCCTTGCGTATAATATTTGCCCATGGTGAAAACGGGGGCGAAGAAGTTG
TCCATATTGGCCACGTTTAAATCAAAACTGGTGAAACTCACCCAGGGATTGGCTGAGACGAAAAACATAT
TCTCAATAAACCCTTTAGGGAAATAGGCCAGGTTTTCACCGTAACACGCCACATCTTGCGAATATATGTG
TAGAAACTGCCGGAAATCGTCGTGGTATTCACTCCAGAGCGATGAAAACGTTTCAGTTTGCTCATGGAAA
ACGGTGTAACAAGGGTGAACACTATCCCATATCACCAGCTCACCGTCTTTCATTGCCATACGAAATTCCG
GATGAGCATTCATCAGGCGGGCAAGAATGTGAATAAAGGCCGGATAAAACTTGTGCTTATTTTTCTTTAC
GGTCTTTAAAAAGGCCGTAATATCCAGCTGAACGGTCTGGTTATAGGTACATTGAGCAACTGACTGAAAT
GCCTCAAAATGTTCTTTACGATGCCATTGGGATATATCAACGGTGGTATATCCAGTGATTTTTTTCTCCA
TTTTAGCTTCCTTAGCTCCTGAAAATCTCGATAACTCAAAAAATACGCCCGGTAGTGATCTTATTTCATT
ATGGTGAAAGTTGGAACCTCTTACGTGCCGATCAACGTCTCATTTTCGCCAGATATC
