>Addgene plasmid #35308 | pBbA3c-RFP | addgene partial sequence | sequence record 43597 | jkRFP-F 5'-tggtcactacgacgctgaag-3'
TTCAGCTGCCGGGTGCTTACAAAACCGACATCAAACTGGACATCACCTCCCACAACGAAGACTACACCAT
CGTTGAACAGTACGAACGTGCTGAAGGTCGTCACTCCACCGGTGCTTAAGGATCCAAACTCGAGTAAGGA
TCTCCAGGCATCAAATAAAACGAAAGGCTCAGTCGAAAGACTGGGCCTTTCGTTTTATCTGTTGTTTGTC
GGTGAACGCTCTCTACTAGAGTCACACTGGCTCACCTTCGGGTGGGCCTTTCTGCGTTTATACCTAGGGA
TATATTCCGCTTCCTCGCTCACTGACTCGCTACGCTCGGTCGTTCGACTGCGGCGAGCGGAAATGGCTTA
CGAACGGGGCGGAGATTTCCTGGAAGATGCCAGGAAGATACTTAACAGGGAAGTGAGAGGGCCGCGGCAA
AGCCGTTTTTCCATAGGCTCCGCCCCCCTGACAAGCATCACGAAATCTGACGCTCAAATCAGTGGTGGCG
AAACCCGACAGGACTATAAAGATACCAGGCGTTTCCCCCTGGCGGCTCCCTCGTGCGCTCTCCTGTTCCT
GCCTTTCGGTTTACCGGTGTCATTCCGCTGTTATGGCCGCGTTTGTCTCATTCCACGCCTGACACTCAGT
TCCGGGTAGGCAGTTCGCTCCAAGCTGGACTGTATGCACGAACCCCCCGTTCAGTCCGACCGCTGCGCCT
TATCCGGTAACTATCGTCTTGAGTCCAACCCGGAAAGACATGCAAAAGCACCACTGGCAGCAGCCACTGG
TAATTGATTTAGAGGAGTTAGTCTTGAAGTCATGCGCCGGTTAAGGCTAAACTGAAAGGACAAGTTTTGG
TGACTGCGCTCCTCCAAGCCAGTTACCTCG
