>Addgene plasmid #35308 | pBbA3c-RFP | addgene partial sequence | sequence record 43598 | jkRFP-R 5'-gctttggaaccgtactggaa-3'
CACCTTTGGTAACTTTCAGTTTAGCGGTCTGGGTACCTTCGTACGGACGACCTTCACCTTCACCTTCGAT
TTCGAACTCGTGACCGTTAACGGAACCTTCCATACGAACTTTGAAACGCATGAACTCTTTGATAACGTCT
TCGCTACTCGCCATATGTATATCTCCTTCTTAAAAGATCTTTTGAATTCCATGTTAGTAAATTGTTATTC
AAGATGTATTCACCAAAGCAAAGGCTATGCCAGGCAAAGAGGCAGCGAGAAAATTAAATACAATGAGATT
TAAAAACAGGTAATTACAGTCATTTCTGTTATGAATAAGCGCGATTAAGGGAAAAAAAAACGTGTCAGCT
AACGTTTCATGAAACGAATCACCCTGTTTCATTGCAACATTTATGAAACACGTTTAAAACAAAAAATCGC
CCCTTAAAGATGAATCTACTGCGATGACGACTGCCCACAGCGCTCCGCGCGATAATAGCGATAAACCGGT
GATCTGGACGGTCTCCGTAACGCGTCTGTTCGAACTGTTTCGGGATATCAGCCTGGAATTTGATCATCTG
GCGACCATCACGCCTATTCAACTCGGCTTTGAAAAGGCGGTGACCTACATTCGCAAAAAACTGGCGACCG
AGCGCTGCGACGCGATTATCGCGGCGGGTTCGAATGGGGCCTATTTAAAAAGCCGCCTGTCAATACCGGT
GATCCTCATCAAGCCCAGCGGATTCGATGTATTACAGGCGCTGGCGAAAGCGGGAAAGCTCACCTCGTCT
ATCGGTATCGTGACCTA
